Addgene plasmid #39064: TTC5
Purpose: Bacterial expression for structure determination; may not be full ORF
Depositing lab: Nicola Burgess-Brown. Depositing organization: University of Oxford.
Backbone
  Vector backbone: pNIC28-Bsa4
  Backbone manufacturer: SGC
  Vector type: Bacterial Expression
Growth in bacteria
  Bacterial resistance: Kanamycin, 50 μg/mL
  Growth temperature: 37°C
  Growth strain: Mach1
  Copy number: Low Copy
Gene/Insert
  Gene/Insert name: TTC5 (alt names: STRAP: tetratricopeptide repeat domain 5; PDB:2XVS)
  Species: H. sapiens (human)
  Insert size (bp): 589
  Entrez Gene: TTC5 (a.k.a. Strap)
  Tag / fusion protein: His Tev (N terminal on insert)
  Cloning method: Ligation Independent Cloning
  Sequencing primers: 5′ T7; 3′ T7-term
Terms and licenses: Academic/Nonprofit Terms; Industry Terms: Not Available to Industry
How to cite: TTC5 was a gift from Nicola Burgess-Brown (Addgene plasmid # 39064 ; http://n2t.net/addgene:39064 ; RRID:Addgene_39064)
