[The description below was written by a language model from this plasmid's Addgene catalogue record.]
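Description:
TTC5 is a bacterial expression plasmid built on the pNIC28-Bsa4 backbone from the SGC, a vector designed for ligation-independent cloning of protein-coding fragments for recombinant production in E. coli. It is selected with kanamycin and is recorded as low copy. The record does not include a feature table, so the origin of replication and the promoter are not explicitly stated. The listed sequencing primers (T7 forward and T7 terminator reverse) indicate that the insert sits between T7 promoter-side and T7 terminator-side priming sites, consistent with a T7-driven expression cassette that would need a host supplying T7 RNA polymerase. The strain listed in the record is a cloning and propagation strain rather than an expression host.

The insert is a 589 bp fragment of human TTC5 (tetratricopeptide repeat domain 5, also known as STRAP). The purpose field cautions that the insert may not be the full open reading frame, and its short length fits a domain-level construct chosen for crystallisation rather than the complete protein. The fragment is fused at its N terminus to a His tag followed by a TEV protease recognition site. This allows the protein to be captured by immobilised metal affinity chromatography and the tag then to be cleaved off, leaving near-native protein.

The stated use is bacterial expression for structure determination. The alternative names cite a Protein Data Bank entry, which suggests this construct or a closely related one yielded a deposited structure. It is suited to producing purified TTC5 fragment for structural, biophysical or biochemical studies.
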