>Addgene plasmid #39064 | TTC5 | depositor partial sequence | sequence record 49122 | TTC5 sequence 589 bps
ATGCACCATCATCATCATCATTCTTCTGGTGTAGATCTGGGTACCGAGAACCTGTACTTCCAATCCATGC
GGCAACGAGAGCAACAACTTCTGGAATTCCTGGATAGATTAACCAGCCTCCTTGAGAGTAAGGGAAAGGT
GAAGACCAAAAAGCTGCAGAGCATGCTGGGAAGCTTGCGCCCAGCCCATCTAGGCCCTTGCAGTGATGGG
CACTATCAGTCAGCCTCTGGGCAGAAAGTGACCCTGGAGCTCAAGCCACTGAGTACGCTTCAGCCTGGGG
TGAACAGCGGTGCCGTCATCCTGGGAAAGGTGGTATTTAGCCTCACCACAGAGGAGAAAGTCCCCTTTAC
ATTTGGCCTGGTAGATTCAGATGGACCTTGCTATGCAGTGATGGTGTACAATATAGTGCAGAGCTGGGGA
GTGCTCATTGGAGACTCTGTAGCCATTCCTGAGCCCAACCTGCGGCTTCACCGAATTCAGCACAAAGGAA
AGGACTATTCCTTTTCCAGTGTTCGAGTGGAGACGCCCCTCCTGCTAGTGGTGAATGGGAAGCCTCAGGG
ATGACAGTAAAGGTGGATACGGATCCGAA
