>Addgene plasmid #39064 | TTC5 | addgene partial sequence | sequence record 53254 | T7 5'-TAATACGACTCACTATAGGG-3'
GAAGGAGATATACATATGCACCATCATCATCATCATTCTTCTGGTGTAGATCTGGGTACCGAGAACCTGT
ACTTCCAATCCATGCGGCAACGAGAGCAACAACTTCTGGAATTCCTGGATAGATTAACCAGCCTCCTTGA
GAGTAAGGGAAAGGTGAAGACCAAAAAGCTGCAGAGCATGCTGGGAAGCTTGCGCCCAGCCCATCTAGGC
CCTTGCAGTGATGGGCACTATCAGTCAGCCTCTGGGCAGAAAGTGACCCTGGAGCTCAAGCCACTGAGTA
CGCTTCAGCCTGGGGTGAACAGCGGTGCCGTCATCCTGGGAAAGGTGGTATTTAGCCTCACCACAGAGGA
GAAAGTCCCCTTTACATTTGGCCTGGTAGATTCAGATGGACCTTGCTATGCAGTGATGGTGTACAATATA
GTGCAGAGCTGGGGAGTGCTCATTGGAGACTCTGTAGCCATTCCTGAGCCCAACCTGCGGCTTCACCGAA
TTCAGCACAAAGGAAAGGACTATTCCTTTTCCAGTGTTCGAGTGGAGACGCCCCTCCTGCTAGTGGTGAA
TGGGAAGCCTCAGGGATGACAGTAAAGGTGGATACGGATCCGAATTCGAGCTCCGTCGACAAGCTTGCGG
CCGCACTCGAGCACCACCACCACCACCACTGAGATCCGGCTGCTAACAAAGCCCGAAAGGAAGCTGAGTT
