>Addgene plasmid #39064 | TTC5 | addgene partial sequence | sequence record 53342 | T7_term
CCCTGAGGCTTCCCATTCACCACTAGCAGGAGGGGCGTCTCCACTCGAACACTGGAAAAGGAATAGTCCT
TTCCTTTGTGCTGAATTCGGTGAAGCCGCAGGTTGGGCTCAGGAATGGCTACAGAGTCTCCAATGAGCAC
TCCCCAGCTCTGCACTATATTGTACACCATCACTGCATAGCAAGGTCCATCTGAATCTACCAGGCCAAAT
GTAAAGGGGACTTTCTCCTCTGTGGTGAGGCTAAATACCACCTTTCCCAGGATGACGGCACCGCTGTTCA
CCCCAGGCTGAAGCGTACTCAGTGGCTTGAGCTCCAGGGTCACTTTCTGCCCAGAGGCTGACTGATAGTG
CCCATCACTGCAAGGGCCTAGATGGGCTGGGCGCAAGCTTCCCAGCATGCTCTGCAGCTTTTTGGTCTTC
ACCTTTCCCTTACTCTCAAGGAGGCTGGTTAATCTATCCAGGAATTCCAGAAGTTGTTGCTCTCGTTGCC
GCATGGATTGGAAGTACAGGTTCTCGGTACCCAGATCTACACCAGAAGAATGATGATGATGATGGTGCAT
ATGTATATCTCCTTCTTAAAGTTAAACAAAATTATTTCTAGAGGGGAATTGTTATCCGCTCACAATTCCC
CCTATAGTGGAGTCG
